>Addgene plasmid #121370 | pUC57-Kan_TH12-rn_00085091 | depositor full sequence | sequence record 231473 | pUC57-Kan_TH12-rn_00085091 sequence 2923 bps
TCGCGCGTTTCGGTGATGACGGTGAAAACCTCTGACACATGCAGCTCCCGGAGACGGTCACAGCTTGTCT
GTAAGCGGATGCCGGGAGCAGACAAGCCCGTCAGGGCGCGTCAGCGGGTGTTGGCGGGTGTCGGGGCTGG
CTTAACTATGCGGCATCAGAGCAGATTGTACTGAGAGTGCACCATATGCGGTGTGAAATACCGCACAGAT
GCGTAAGGAGAAAATACCGCATCAGGCGCCATTCGCCATTCAGGCTGCGCAACTGTTGGGAAGGGCGATC
GGTGCGGGCCTCTTCGCTATTACGCCAGCTGGCGAAAGGGGGATGTGCTGCAAGGCGATTAAGTTGGGTA
ACGCCAGGGTTTTCCCAGTCACGACGTTGTAAAACGACGGCCAGTGAATTGACGCGTATTGGGATGGAAC
TTGGTCTCTAATGTTGAAATGTTTGATTCAAGTTTGGCAATTTGGTCCAGGTATGAGATTGGTTTCTTTT
AAAAGAGTTGAAGCTGGTGAAATTGGTACTATTTCTGAAGATGATGTTTGTGGTTCTGTTTCTGTTCAAA
CTGAAGAACATACTTGTCAAGGTACTATTGTTATGTATTCTTTGAGAGAAGGTTTTTATGTTACTTTGGA
TAAAGATCCAAGATCTATTGAAAAAGATCAATCTAAATCTCAATCTTCTGATAAACATTCTTGAGCTTAG
AGACCAAGTTCCATCCCAATGGCGCGCCGAGCTTGGCTCGAGCATGGTCATAGCTGTTTCCTGTGTGAAA
TTGTTATCCGCTCACAATTCCACACAACATACGAGCCGGAAGCATAAAGTGTAAAGCCTGGGGTGCCTAA
TGAGTGAGCTAACTCACATTAATTGCGTTGCGCTCACTGCCCGCTTTCCAGTCGGGAAACCTGTCGTGCC
AGCTGCATTAATGAATCGGCCAACGCGCGGGGAGAGGCGGTTTGCGTATTGGGCGCTCTTCCGCTTCCTC
GCTCACTGACTCGCTGCGCTCGGTCGTTCGGCTGCGGCGAGCGGTATCAGCTCACTCAAAGGCGGTAATA
CGGTTATCCACAGAATCAGGGGATAACGCAGGAAAGAACATGTGAGCAAAAGGCCAGCAAAAGGCCAGGA
ACCGTAAAAAGGCCGCGTTGCTGGCGTTTTTCCATAGGCTCCGCCCCCCTGACGAGCATCACAAAAATCG
ACGCTCAAGTCAGAGGTGGCGAAACCCGACAGGACTATAAAGATACCAGGCGTTTCCCCCTGGAAGCTCC
CTCGTGCGCTCTCCTGTTCCGACCCTGCCGCTTACCGGATACCTGTCCGCCTTTCTCCCTTCGGGAAGCG
TGGCGCTTTCTCATAGCTCACGCTGTAGGTATCTCAGTTCGGTGTAGGTCGTTCGCTCCAAGCTGGGCTG
TGTGCACGAACCCCCCGTTCAGCCCGACCGCTGCGCCTTATCCGGTAACTATCGTCTTGAGTCCAACCCG
GTAAGACACGACTTATCGCCACTGGCAGCAGCCACTGGTAACAGGATTAGCAGAGCGAGGTATGTAGGCG
GTGCTACAGAGTTCTTGAAGTGGTGGCCTAACTACGGCTACACTAGAAGAACAGTATTTGGTATCTGCGC
TCTGCTGAAGCCAGTTACCTTCGGAAAAAGAGTTGGTAGCTCTTGATCCGGCAAACAAACCACCGCTGGT
AGCGGTGGTTTTTTTGTTTGCAAGCAGCAGATTACGCGCAGAAAAAAAGGATCTCAAGAAGATCCTTTGA
TCTTTTCTACGGGGTCTGACGCTCAGTGGAACGAAAACTCACGTTAAGGGATTTTGGTCATGAGATTATC
AAAAAGGATCTTCACCTAGATCCTTTTAAATTAAAAATGAAGTTTTAAATCAATCTAAAGTATATATGAG
TAAACTTGGTCTGACAGTTAGAAAAACTCATCGAGCATCAAATGAAACTGCAATTTATTCATATCAGGAT
TATCAATACCATATTTTTGAAAAAGCCGTTTCTGTAATGAAGGAGAAAACTCACCGAGGCAGTTCCATAG
GATGGCAAGATCCTGGTATCGGTCTGCGATTCCGACTCGTCCAACATCAATACAACCTATTAATTTCCCC
TCGTCAAAAATAAGGTTATCAAGTGAGAAATCACCATGAGTGACGACTGAATCCGGTGAGAATGGCAAAA
GTTTATGCATTTCTTTCCAGACTTGTTCAACAGGCCAGCCATTACGCTCGTCATCAAAATCACTCGCATC
AACCAAACCGTTATTCATTCGTGATTGCGCCTGAGCGAGACGAAATACGCGATCGCTGTTAAAAGGACAA
TTACAAACAGGAATCGAATGCAACCGGCGCAGGAACACTGCCAGCGCATCAACAATATTTTCACCTGAAT
CAGGATATTCTTCTAATACCTGGAATGCTGTTTTCCCAGGGATCGCAGTGGTGAGTAACCATGCATCATC
AGGAGTACGGATAAAATGCTTGATGGTCGGAAGAGGCATAAATTCCGTCAGCCAGTTTAGTCTGACCATC
TCATCTGTAACATCATTGGCAACGCTACCTTTGCCATGTTTCAGAAACAACTCTGGCGCATCGGGCTTCC
CATACAATCGATAGATTGTCGCACCTGATTGCCCGACATTATCGCGAGCCCATTTATACCCATATAAATC
AGCATCCATGTTGGAATTTAATCGCGGCCTAGAGCAAGACGTTTCCCGTTGAATATGGCTCATACTCTTC
CTTTTTCAATATTATTGAAGCATTTATCAGGGTTATTGTCTCATGAGCGGATACATATTTGAATGTATTT
AGAAAAATAAACAAATAGGGGTTCCGCGCACATTTCCCCGAAAAGTGCCACCTGACGTCTAAGAAACCAT
TATTATCATGACATTAACCTATAAAAATAGGCGTATCACGAGGCCCTTTCGTC
Features (pLannotate 1.2.2; 10 found; start..end, strand, type, name):
    137..236     +  misc_feature   bom (fragment): basis of mobility region from pBR322
    242..399     -  CDS            lacZα (fragment): LacZα fragment of β-galactosidase; lacZ fragment
    771..787     -  protein_bind   lac operator: The lac repressor binds to the lac operator to inhibit transcription in E. coli. This inhibition can be relieved by adding lactose or isopropyl-β-D-thiogalactopyranoside (IPTG). lac repressor encoded by lacI
    795..825     -  promoter       lac promoter: promoter for the E. coli lac operon
    840..861     -  protein_bind   CAP binding site: CAP binding activates transcription in the presence of cAMP. E. coli catabolite activator protein
    874..966     -  CDS            lacI (fragment): lac repressor; lacI; The lac repressor binds to the lac operator to inhibit transcription in E. coli. This inhibition can be relieved by adding lactose or isopropyl-β-D-thiogalactopyranoside (IPTG).
   1149..1737    -  rep_origin     ori: high-copy-number ColE1/pMB1/pBR322/pUC origin of replication
   1908..2723    -  CDS            KanR: aminoglycoside phosphotransferase; aph(3')-Ia; confers resistance to kanamycin in bacteria or G418 (Geneticin®) in eukaryotes
   2724..2828    -  promoter       AmpR promoter: bla
   2923..35      +  CDS            rop (fragment) (across the origin): Rop protein, which maintains plasmids at low copy number; rop
