[The description below was written by a language model from this plasmid's Addgene catalogue record and pLannotate feature annotations shown in this document.]
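Description:
pUC57-Kan_TH12-rn_00085091 is a small, high-copy bacterial cloning plasmid that serves as a Level 0 module for Golden Gate assembly. It is built on the pUC57-Kan backbone and propagated in E. coli through a ColE1/pUC-type origin of replication. Selection relies on a kanamycin resistance gene (aph(3')-Ia aminoglycoside phosphotransferase), which the annotation places downstream of the bla (AmpR) promoter. The feature table also picks up short backbone remnants: fragments of bom, rop and lacI. These are residual pBR322/pUC sequences rather than functional units.

The insert, TH12-rn_00085091, is recorded as deriving from Magnaporthe oryzae (the species is entered in the mutation field), and the associated publication describes a clone collection of effectors from this rice blast fungus. It was placed into the EcoRV site of the multiple cloning region, and the record does not say whether the site survived cloning. The insert itself is not annotated. It presumably lies in the unannotated gap between the lacZα fragment and the lac operator, lac promoter and CAP binding site, which would be consistent with interruption of the lacZα reading frame, the basis for the lacZ blue/white screen listed as a marker. Comparing the full sequence length with the stated backbone size suggests an insert of roughly 300 bp. M13 forward and reverse primer sites are listed for sequencing across it.

The plasmid carries no expression elements for plant or fungal hosts and functions as a storage and donor vector. As a Level 0 part, the effector sequence is meant to be released by type IIS restriction and assembled with promoters, tags and terminators into higher-level constructs. The record does not name the type IIS enzyme or the overhangs.
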