Addgene plasmid #121370: pUC57-Kan_TH12-rn_00085091
Purpose: Level 0 Golden-Gate compatible vector
Depositing lab: Sophien Kamoun. Depositing organization: Sainsbury Laboratory, Norwich. Publication: A Clone Resource of Magnaporthe oryzae Effectors That Share Sequence and Structural Similarities Across Host-Specific Lineages. Petit-Houdenot Y, Langner T, Harant A, Win J, Kamoun S. Mol Plant Microbe Interact. 2020 Aug;33(8):1032-1035. doi: 10.1094/MPMI-03-20-0052-A. Epub 2020 Jun 22. PubMed 32460610.
Backbone
  Vector backbone: pUC57-Kan
  Backbone size w/o insert (bp): 2626
  Vector type: Golden Gate
  Selectable markers: lacZ
Growth in bacteria
  Bacterial resistance: Kanamycin, 50 μg/mL
  Growth temperature: 37°C
  Growth strain: DH5alpha
  Copy number: High Copy
Gene/Insert
  Gene/Insert name: TH12-rn_00085091
  Mutation: Magnaporthe oryzae
  Cloning method: Restriction Enzyme; 5′ cloning site EcoRV (unknown if destroyed); 3′ cloning site EcoRV (unknown if destroyed)
  Sequencing primers: 5′ M13Fw; 3′ M13Rv
Terms and licenses: Academic/Nonprofit Terms; Industry Terms: Not Available to Industry
How to cite: pUC57-Kan_TH12-rn_00085091 was a gift from Sophien Kamoun (Addgene plasmid # 121370 ; http://n2t.net/addgene:121370 ; RRID:Addgene_121370)
