>Addgene plasmid #121370 | pUC57-Kan_TH12-rn_00085091 | depositor partial sequence | sequence record 230992 | TH12-rn_00085091
TTGGTCTCTAATGTTGAAATGTTTGATTCAAGTTTGGCAATTTGGTCCAGGTATGAGATTGGTTTCTTTT
AAAAGAGTTGAAGCTGGTGAAATTGGTACTATTTCTGAAGATGATGTTTGTGGTTCTGTTTCTGTTCAAA
CTGAAGAACATACTTGTCAAGGTACTATTGTTATGTATTCTTTGAGAGAAGGTTTTTATGTTACTTTGGA
TAAAGATCCAAGATCTATTGAAAAAGATCAATCTAAATCTCAATCTTCTGATAAACATTCTTGAGCTTAG
AGACCAA
