>Addgene plasmid #121370 | pUC57-Kan_TH12-rn_00085091 | depositor partial sequence | sequence record 230993 | empty_vector
TCGCGCGTTTCGGTGATGACGGTGAAAACCTCTGACACATGCAGCTCCCGGAGACGGTCACAGCTTGTCT
GTAAGCGGATGCCGGGAGCAGACAAGCCCGTCAGGGCGCGTCAGCGGGTGTTGGCGGGTGTCGGGGCTGG
CTTAACTATGCGGCATCAGAGCAGATTGTACTGAGAGTGCACCATATGCGGTGTGAAATACCGCACAGAT
GCGTAAGGAGAAAATACCGCATCAGGCGCCATTCGCCATTCAGGCTGCGCAACTGTTGGGAAGGGCGATC
GGTGCGGGCCTCTTCGCTATTACGCCAGCTGGCGAAAGGGGGATGTGCTGCAAGGCGATTAAGTTGGGTA
ACGCCAGGGTTTTCCCAGTCACGACGTTGTAAAACGACGGCCAGTGAATTGACGCGTATTGGGATATCCC
AATGGCGCGCCGAGCTTGGCTCGAGCATGGTCATAGCTGTTTCCTGTGTGAAATTGTTATCCGCTCACAA
TTCCACACAACATACGAGCCGGAAGCATAAAGTGTAAAGCCTGGGGTGCCTAATGAGTGAGCTAACTCAC
ATTAATTGCGTTGCGCTCACTGCCCGCTTTCCAGTCGGGAAACCTGTCGTGCCAGCTGCATTAATGAATC
GGCCAACGCGCGGGGAGAGGCGGTTTGCGTATTGGGCGCTCTTCCGCTTCCTCGCTCACTGACTCGCTGC
GCTCGGTCGTTCGGCTGCGGCGAGCGGTATCAGCTCACTCAAAGGCGGTAATACGGTTATCCACAGAATC
AGGGGATAACGCAGGAAAGAACATGTGAGCAAAAGGCCAGCAAAAGGCCAGGAACCGTAAAAAGGCCGCG
TTGCTGGCGTTTTTCCATAGGCTCCGCCCCCCTGACGAGCATCACAAAAATCGACGCTCAAGTCAGAGGT
GGCGAAACCCGACAGGACTATAAAGATACCAGGCGTTTCCCCCTGGAAGCTCCCTCGTGCGCTCTCCTGT
TCCGACCCTGCCGCTTACCGGATACCTGTCCGCCTTTCTCCCTTCGGGAAGCGTGGCGCTTTCTCATAGC
TCACGCTGTAGGTATCTCAGTTCGGTGTAGGTCGTTCGCTCCAAGCTGGGCTGTGTGCACGAACCCCCCG
TTCAGCCCGACCGCTGCGCCTTATCCGGTAACTATCGTCTTGAGTCCAACCCGGTAAGACACGACTTATC
GCCACTGGCAGCAGCCACTGGTAACAGGATTAGCAGAGCGAGGTATGTAGGCGGTGCTACAGAGTTCTTG
AAGTGGTGGCCTAACTACGGCTACACTAGAAGAACAGTATTTGGTATCTGCGCTCTGCTGAAGCCAGTTA
CCTTCGGAAAAAGAGTTGGTAGCTCTTGATCCGGCAAACAAACCACCGCTGGTAGCGGTGGTTTTTTTGT
TTGCAAGCAGCAGATTACGCGCAGAAAAAAAGGATCTCAAGAAGATCCTTTGATCTTTTCTACGGGGTCT
GACGCTCAGTGGAACGAAAACTCACGTTAAGGGATTTTGGTCATGAGATTATCAAAAAGGATCTTCACCT
AGATCCTTTTAAATTAAAAATGAAGTTTTAAATCAATCTAAAGTATATATGAGTAAACTTGGTCTGACAG
TTAGAAAAACTCATCGAGCATCAAATGAAACTGCAATTTATTCATATCAGGATTATCAATACCATATTTT
TGAAAAAGCCGTTTCTGTAATGAAGGAGAAAACTCACCGAGGCAGTTCCATAGGATGGCAAGATCCTGGT
ATCGGTCTGCGATTCCGACTCGTCCAACATCAATACAACCTATTAATTTCCCCTCGTCAAAAATAAGGTT
ATCAAGTGAGAAATCACCATGAGTGACGACTGAATCCGGTGAGAATGGCAAAAGTTTATGCATTTCTTTC
CAGACTTGTTCAACAGGCCAGCCATTACGCTCGTCATCAAAATCACTCGCATCAACCAAACCGTTATTCA
TTCGTGATTGCGCCTGAGCGAGACGAAATACGCGATCGCTGTTAAAAGGACAATTACAAACAGGAATCGA
ATGCAACCGGCGCAGGAACACTGCCAGCGCATCAACAATATTTTCACCTGAATCAGGATATTCTTCTAAT
ACCTGGAATGCTGTTTTCCCAGGGATCGCAGTGGTGAGTAACCATGCATCATCAGGAGTACGGATAAAAT
GCTTGATGGTCGGAAGAGGCATAAATTCCGTCAGCCAGTTTAGTCTGACCATCTCATCTGTAACATCATT
GGCAACGCTACCTTTGCCATGTTTCAGAAACAACTCTGGCGCATCGGGCTTCCCATACAATCGATAGATT
GTCGCACCTGATTGCCCGACATTATCGCGAGCCCATTTATACCCATATAAATCAGCATCCATGTTGGAAT
TTAATCGCGGCCTAGAGCAAGACGTTTCCCGTTGAATATGGCTCATACTCTTCCTTTTTCAATATTATTG
AAGCATTTATCAGGGTTATTGTCTCATGAGCGGATACATATTTGAATGTATTTAGAAAAATAAACAAATA
GGGGTTCCGCGCACATTTCCCCGAAAAGTGCCACCTGACGTCTAAGAAACCATTATTATCATGACATTAA
CCTATAAAAATAGGCGTATCACGAGGCCCTTTCGTC
