>Addgene plasmid #121370 | pUC57-Kan_TH12-rn_00085091 | addgene partial sequence | sequence record 238266 | M13-F20 5'-TGTAAAACGACGGCCAGT-3'
TTGGTCTCTAATGTTGAAATGTTTGATTCAAGTTTGGCAATTTGGTCCAGGTATGAGATTGGTTTCTTTT
AAAAGAGTTGAAGCTGGTGAAATTGGTACTATTTCTGAAGATGATGTTTGTGGTTCTGTTTCTGTTCAAA
CTGAAGAACATACTTGTCAAGGTACTATTGTTATGTATTCTTTGAGAGAAGGTTTTTATGTTACTTTGGA
TAAAGATCCAAGATCTATTGAAAAAGATCAATCTAAATCTCAATCTTCTGATAAACATTCTTGAGCTTAG
AGACCAAGTTCCATCCCAATGGCGCGCCGAGCTTGGCTCGAGCATGGTCATAGCTGTTTCCTGTGTGAAA
TTGTTATCCGCTCACAATTCCACACAACATACGAGCCGGAAGCATAAAGTGTAAAGCCTGGGGTGCCTAA
TGAGTGAGCTAACTCACATTAATTGCGTTGCGCTCACTGCCCGCTTTCCAGTCGGGAAACCTGTCGTGCC
AGCTGCATTAATGAATCGGCCAACGCGCGGGGAGAGGCGGTTTGCGTATTGGGCGCTCTTCCGCTTCCTC
GCTCACTGACTCGCTGCGCTCGGTCGTTCGGCTGCGGCGAGCGGTATCAGCTCACTCAAAGGCGGTAATA
CGGTTATCCACAGAATCAGGGGATAACGCAGGAAAGAACATGTGAGCAAAAGGCCAGCAAAAGGCCAGGA
ACCGTAAAAAGGCCGCGTTGCTGGCGTTTTTCCATAGGCTCCGCCCCCCTGACGAGCATCACAAAAATCG
ACGCTCAAGTCAGAGGTGGCGAAACCCGACAGGACTATAAAGATACCAGGCGTTTCCCCCTGGAAGCTCC
CTCGTGCGCTCTCCTGTTCCGACCCTGCCGCTTACCGGATACCTGTCCGCCTTTCTCCCTTCGGGAAGCG
TGGCGCTTTCTCATAGCTCACGCTGTAGGTATCTCAGTTCGGTGTAGGTCGTTCGCTCCA
